>Addgene plasmid #211723 | pFB-MBD2.1mR (pc2391) | addgene full sequence | sequence record 422745 | Addgene NGS Result
TGAATGGCGAATGGG
[124 nt withheld, positions 16-139]
C
[91 nt withheld, positions 141-231]
A
[49 nt withheld, positions 233-281]
CCTTTGACGTTGGAGTCCACGTTCTT
[37 nt withheld, positions 308-344]
ACCCTATCTCGGTCTATTCTTTTGATTTATAAGGGATTTTGCCGATTTCGGCCTATTGGTTAAAAAATGA
GCTGATTTAACAAAAATTTAACGCGAATTTTAACAAAATATTAACGCTTACAATTTAGGTGGCACTTTTC
GGGGAAATGTGCGCGGAACCCCTATTTGTTTATTTTTCTAAATACATTCAAATATGTATCCGCTCATGAG
ACAATAACCCTGATAAATGCTTCAATAATATTGAAAAAGGAAGAGTATGAGTATTCAACATTTCCGTGTC
GCCCTTATTCCCTTTTTTGCGGCATTTTGCCTTCCTGTTTTTGCTCACCCAGAAACGCTGGTGAAAGTAA
AAGATGCTGAAGATCAGTTGGGTGCACGAGTGGGTTACATCGAACTGGATCTCAACAGCGGTAAGATCCT
TGAGAGTTTTCGCCCCGAAGAACGTTTTCCAATGATGAGCACTTTTAAAGTTCTGCTATGTGGCGCGGTA
TTATCCCGTATTGACGCCGGGCAAGAGCAACTCGGTCGCCGCATACACTATTCTCAGAATGACTTGGTTG
AGTACTCACCAGTCACAGAAAAGCATCTTACGGATGGCATGACAGTAAGAGAATTATGCAGTGCTGCCAT
AACCATGAGTGATAACACTGCGGCCAACTTACTTCTGACAACGATCGGAGGACCGAAGGAGCTAACCGCT
TTTTTGCACAACATGGGGGATCATGTAACTCGCCTTGATCGTTGGGAACCGGAGCTGAATGAAGCCATAC
CAAACGACGAGCGTGACACCACGATGCCTGTAGCAATGGCAACAACGTTGCGCAAACTATTAACTGGCGA
ACTACTTACTCTAGCTTCCCGGCAACAATTAATAGACTGGATGGAGGCGGATAAAGTTGCAGGACCACTT
CTGCGCTCGGCCCTTCCGGCTGGCTGGTTTATTGCTGATAAATCTGGAGCCGGTGAGCGTGGGTCTCGCG
GTATCATTGCAGCACTGGGGCCAGATGGTAAGCCCTCCCGTATCGTAGTTATCTACACGACGGGGAGTCA
GGCAACTATGGATGAACGAAATAGACAGATCGCTGAGATAGGTGCCTCACTGATTAAGCATTGGTAACTG
TCAGACCAAGTTTACTCATATATACTTTAGATTGATTTAAAACTTCATTTTTAATTTAAAAGGATCTAGG
TGAAGATCCTTTTTGATAATCTCATGACCAAAATCCCTTAACGTGAGTTTTCGTTCCACTGAGCGTCAGA
CCCCGTAGAAAAGATCAAAGGATCTTCTTGAGATCCTTTTTTTCTGCGCGTAATCTGCTGCTTGCAAACA
AAAAAACCACCGCTACCAGCGGTGGTTTGTTTGCCGGATCAAGAGCTACCAACTCTTTTTCCGAAGGTAA
CTGGCTTCAGCAGAGCGCAGATACCAAATACTGTTCTTCTAGTGTAGCCGTAGTTAGGCCACCACTTCAA
GAACTCTGTAGCACCGCCTACATACCTCGCTCTGCTAATCCTGTTACCAGTGGCTGCTGCCAGTGGCGAT
AAGTCGTGTCTTACCGGGTTGGACTCAAGACGATAGTTACCGGATAAGGCGCAGCGGTCGGGCTGAACGG
GGGGTTCGTGCACACAGCCCAGCTTGGAGCGAACGACCTACACCGAACTGAGATACCTACAGCGTGAGCT
ATGAGAAAGCGCCACGCTTCCCGAAGGGAGAAAGGCGGACAGGTATCCGGTAAGCGGCAGGGTCGGAACA
GGAGAGCGCACGAGGGAGCTTCCAGGGGGAAACGCCTGGTATCTTTATAGTCCTGTCGGGTTTCGCCACC
TCTGACTTGAGCGTCGATTTTTGTGATGCTCGTCAGGGGGGCGGAGCCTATGGAAAAACGCCAGCAACGC
GGCCTTTTTACGGTTCCTGGCCTTTTGCTGGCCTTTTGCTCACATGTTCTTTCCTGCGTTATCCCCTGAT
TCTGTGGATAACCGTATTACCGCCTTTGAGTGAGCTGATACCGCTCGCCGCAGCCGAACGACCGAGCGCA
GCGAGTCAGTGAGCGAGGAAGCGGAAGAGCGCCTGATGCGGTATTTTCTCCTTACGCATCTGTGCGGTAT
TTCACACCGCATAGACCAGCCGCGTAACCTGGCAAAATCGGTTACGGTTGAGTAATAAATGGATGCCCTG
CGTAAGCGGGTGTGGGCGGACAATAAAGTCTTAAACTGAACAAAATAGATCTAAACTATGACAATAAAGT
CTTAAACTAGACAGAATAGTTGTAAACTGAAATCAGTCCAGTTATGCTGTGAAAAAGCATACTGGACTTT
TGTTATGGCTAAAGCAAACTCTTCATTTTCTGAAGTGCAAATTGCCCGTCGTATTAAAGAGGGGCGTGGC
CAAGGGCATGGTAAAGACTATATTCGCGGCGTTGTGACAATTTACCGAACAACTCCGCGGCCGGGAAGCC
GATCTCGGCTTGAACGAATTGTTAGGTGGCGGTACTTGGGTCGATATCAAAGTGCATCACTTCTTCCCGT
ATGCCCAACTTTGTATAGAGAGCCACTGCGGGATCGTCACCGTAATCTGCTTGCACGTAGATCACATAAG
CACCAAGCGCGTTGGCCTCATGCTTGAGGAGATTGATGAGCGCGGTGGCAATGCCCTGCCTCCGGTGCTC
GCCGGAGACTGCGAGATCATAGATATAGATCTCACTACGCGGCTGCTCAAACTTGGGCAGAACGTAAGCC
GCGAGAGCGCCAACAACCGCTTCTTGGTCGAAGGCAGCAAGCGCGATGAATGTCTTACTACGGAGCAAGT
TCCCGAGGTAATCGGAGTCCGGCTGATGTTGGGAGTAGGTGGCTACGTCTCCGAACTCACGACCGAAAAG
ATCAAGAGCAGCCCGCATGGATTTGACTTGGTCAGGGCCGAGCCTACATGTGCGAATGATGCCCATACTT
GAGCCACCTAACTTTGTTTTAGGGCGACTGCCCTGCTGCGTAACATCGTTGCTGCTCCATAACATCAAAC
ATCGACCCACGGCGTAACGCGCTTGCTGCTTGGATGCCCGAGGCATAGACTGTACAAAAAAACAGTCATA
ACAAGCCATGAAAACCGCCACTGCGCCGTTACCACCGCTGCGTTCGGTCAAGGTTCTGGACCAGTTGCGT
GAGCGCATACGCTACTTGCATTACAGTTTACGAACCGAACAGGCTTATGTCAACTGGGTTCGTGCCTTCA
TCCGTTTCCACGGTGTGCGTCACCCGGCAACCTTGGGCAGCAGCGAAGTCGAGGCATTTCTGTCCTGGCT
GGCGAACGAGCGCAAGGTTTCGGTCTCCACGCATCGTCAGGCATTGGCGGCCTTGCTGTTCTTCTACGGC
AAGGTGCTGTGCACGGATCTGCCCTGGCTTCAGGAGATCGGAAGACCTCGGCCGTCGCGGCGCTTGCCGG
TGGTGCTGACCCCGGATGAAGTGGTTCGCATCCTCGGTTTTCTGGAAGGCGAGCATCGTTTGTTCGCCCA
GGACTCTAGCTATAGTTCTAGTGGTTGGCTACGTATACTCCGGAATATTAATAGATCATGGAGATAATTA
AAATGATAACCATCTCGCAAATAAATAAGTATTTTACTGTTTTCGTAACAGTTTTGTAATAAAAAAACCT
ATAAATATTCCGGATTATTCATACCGTCCCACCATCGGGCGCGGATCCCGGTCCGAAGCGCGCGGAATTC
AAAGGCCTACGTCGACGCCATGAGCGATCGCATGCGCGCGCACCCGGGGGGAGGCCGCTGCTGCCCGGAG
CAGGAGGAGGGGGAGAGCGCGGCGGGCGGCAGCGGCGCTGGCGGCGACTCCGCCATAGAGCAGGGGGGCC
AGGGCAGCGCGCTCGCTCCGTCCCCGGTGAGCGGCGTGCGCAGGGAAGGCGCTCGGGGCGGCGGCCGTGG
CCGGGGGCGGTGGAAGCAGGCGGCCCGGGGCGGCGGCGTCTGTGGCCGTGGCCGTGGCCGTGGCCGGGGT
CGGGGCCGTGGCCGGGGCCGGGGCCGGGGCCGCGGCCGTCCCCAGAGTGGCGGCAGCGGCCTTGGCGGCG
ACGGCGGCGGCGGCGCGGGCGGCTGCGGCGTCGGCAGCGGTGGCGGCGTCGCCCCCCGGCGGGATCCTGT
CCCTTTCCCGTCGGGGAGCTCGGGGCCGGGGCCCAGGGGACCCCGGGCCACGGAGAGCGGGAAGAGGGCG
GCCCGGGATCCACCGGTCGACATGGCCTCCTCCGAGGACGTCATCAAGGAGTTCATGCGCTTCAAGGTGC
GCATGGAGGGCTCCGTGAACGGCCACGAGTTCGAGATCGAGGGCGAGGGCGAGGGCCGCCCCTACGAGGG
CACCCAGACCGCCAAGCTGAAGGTGACCAAGGGCGGCCCCCTGCCCTTCGCCTGGGACATCCTGTCCCCT
CAGTTCCAGTACGGCTCCAAGGCCTACGTGAAGCACCCCGCCGACATCCCCGACTACTTGAAGCTGTCCT
TCCCCGAGGGCTTCAAGTGGGAGCGCGTGATGAACTTCGAGGACGGCGGCGTGGTGACCGTGACCCAGGA
CTCCTCCCTGCAGGACGGCGAGTTCATCTACAAGGTGAAGCTGCGCGGCACCAACTTCCCCTCCGACGGC
CCCGTAATGCAGAAGAAGACCATGGGCTGGGAGGCCTCCACCGAGCGGATGTACCCCGAGGACGGCGCCC
TGAAGGGCGAGATCAAGATGAGGCTGAAGCTGAAGGACGGCGGCCACTACGACGCCGAGGTCAAGACCAC
CTACATGGCCAAGAAGCCCGTGCAGCTGCCCGGCGCCTACAAGACCGACATCAAGCTGGACATCACCTCC
CACAACGAGGACTACACCATCGTGGAACAGTACGAGCGCGCCGAGGGCCGCCACTCCACCGGCGCCGGCC
TGTACAAGTAAAGCGGCCGCTTTCGAATCTAGAGCCTGCAGTCTCGAGGCATGCGGTACCAAGCTTGTCG
AGAAGTACTAGAGGATCATAATCAGCCATACCACATTTGTAGAGGTTTTACTTGCTTTAAAAAACCTCCC
ACACCTCCCCCTGAACCTGAAACATAAAATGAATGCAATTGTTGTTGTTAACTTGTTTATTGCAGCTTAT
AATGGTTACAAATAAAGCAATAGCATCACAAATTTCACAAATAAAGCATTTTTTTCACTGCATTCTAGTT
GTGGTTTGTCCAAACTCATCAATGTATCTTATCATGTCTGGATCTGATCACTGCTTGAGCCTAGGAGATC
CGAACCAGATAAGTGAAATCTAGTTCCAAACTATTTTGTCATTTTTAATTTTCGTATTAGCTTACGACGC
TACACCCAGTTCCCATCTATTTTGTCACTCTTCCCTAAATAATCCTTAAAAACTCCATTTCCACCCCTCC
CAGTTCCCAACTATTTTGTCCGCCCACAGCGGGGCATTTTTCTTCCTGTTATGTTTTTAATCAAACATCC
TGCCAACTCCATGTGACAAACCGTCATCTTCGGCTACTTTTTCTCTGTCACAGAATGAAAATTTTTCTGT
CATCTCTTCGTTATTAATGTTTGTAATTGACTGAATATCAACGCTTATTTGCAGCC
Features (pLannotate 1.2.2; 17 found; start..end, strand, type, name):
     16..470     +  rep_origin     f1 ori (sequence partly withheld): f1 bacteriophage origin of replication; arrow indicates direction of (+) strand synthesis
    496..600     +  promoter       AmpR promoter: bla
    601..1461    +  CDS            AmpR: β-lactamase; bla; confers resistance to ampicillin, carbenicillin, and related antibiotics
   1632..2220    +  rep_origin     ori: high-copy-number ColE1/pMB1/pBR322/pUC origin of replication
   2406..2457    -  misc_feature   bom (fragment): basis of mobility region from pBR322
   2525..2749    -  mobile_element Tn7R: mini-Tn7 element (right end of the Tn7 transposon) Tn7
   2816..3349    -  CDS            GmR: gentamycin acetyltransferase; aacC1; confers resistance to gentamycin
   3519..3547    -  promoter       Pc promoter: intI1 (promoter lies within the coding sequence); class 1 integron promoter
   3525..3872    -  CDS            YPR2_ECOLX (fragment): Protein predicted: Swiss-Prot protein existence level 4. From Escherichia coli.
   3899..3990    +  promoter       polyhedrin promoter: polh from Autographa californica; promoter for the baculovirus polyhedrin gene
   4086..4541    +  CDS            MBD2 (fragment): MBD2_HUMAN - Experimental evidence at protein level: Swiss-Prot protein existence level 1. Binds CpG islands in promoters where the DNA is methylated at position 5 of cytosine within CpG dinucleotides. Binds hemimethylated DNA as well. Recruits histone deacetylases and DNA methyltransferases. Acts as transcriptional repressor and plays a role in gene silencing. Functions as a scaffold protein, targeting GATAD2A and GATAD2B to chromatin to promote repression. May enhance the activation of some unmethylated cAMP-responsive promoters. From Homo sapiens (Human).
   4544..4561    +  misc_feature   MCS (fragment): multiple cloning site
   4566..5240    +  CDS            mRFP1: mRFP1 is a basic (constitutively fluorescent) red fluorescent protein published in 2002, derived from Discosoma sp.. It is reported to be a somewhat slowly-maturing monomer with low acid sensitivity.
   5328..5411    +  CDS            large T antigen (fragment): large T antigen from SV40 (simian virus 40)
   5434..5568    +  polyA_signal   SV40 poly(A) signal: SV40 polyadenylation signal
   5597..5762    -  mobile_element Tn7L: mini-Tn7 element (left end of the Tn7 transposon) Tn7
   5925..11      +  CDS            lacZα (fragment) (across the origin): LacZα fragment of β-galactosidase; lacZ fragment
