[The description below was written by a language model from this plasmid's Addgene catalogue record and pLannotate feature annotations shown in this document.]
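Description:
pFB-MBD2.1mR (pc2391) is a baculovirus donor plasmid built on the Invitrogen pFastBac1 backbone for producing a fluorescently tagged fragment of mouse methyl-CpG binding domain protein 2 in insect cells. The sequenced record is 5,930 nt. In E. coli it replicates at high copy from a ColE1/pUC-type origin and is selected with ampicillin through the β-lactamase gene. An f1 origin is also present.

The expression cassette sits between the Tn7R and Tn7L ends of a mini-Tn7 element, together with a gentamicin acetyltransferase gene driven by the Pc integron promoter. This arrangement is the basis of the Bac-to-Bac approach. Tn7 transposition moves everything between the two ends into a baculovirus shuttle genome (bacmid) maintained in E. coli, with gentamicin resistance marking the transposed segment, and the recombinant bacmid is then used to generate virus for infecting insect cells.

Within the element, the strong, very late polyhedrin promoter from Autographa californica nucleopolyhedrovirus drives the insert, which encodes amino acids 1–152 of MBD2 (MBD2.1) and was cloned between EcoRI and PspOMI sites. A short linker of residual multiple cloning site joins it to a C-terminal mRFP1 monomeric red fluorescent protein, and an SV40 polyadenylation signal follows. The automated annotation matches the insert to human MBD2, but the catalogue entry lists the species as mouse, so the match probably reflects homology.

The associated publication concerns direct homo- and hetero-interactions of MeCP2 and MBD2. This suggests the construct was used to produce a tagged MBD2 N-terminal fragment for mapping protein interaction regions.
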