Addgene plasmid #211723: pFB-MBD2.1mR (pc2391)
Purpose: Expresses MBD2 (aa1-152) RFP tagged in insect cells
Depositing lab: Cristina Cardoso. Depositing organization: Technische Universitaet Darmstadt. Publication: Direct homo- and hetero-interactions of MeCP2 and MBD2. Becker A, Allmann L, Hofstatter M, Casa V, Weber P, Lehmkuhl A, Herce HD, Cardoso MC. PLoS One. 2013;8(1):e53730. doi: 10.1371/journal.pone.0053730. Epub 2013 Jan 15. PubMed 23335972.
Backbone
  Vector backbone: pFastBac1
  Backbone manufacturer: Invitrogen
  Backbone size w/o insert (bp): 4472
  Vector type: Insect Expression
  Selectable markers: Gentamicin
Growth in bacteria
  Bacterial resistance: Ampicillin, 100 μg/mL
  Growth temperature: 37°C
  Growth strain: DH5alpha
  Copy number: High Copy
Gene/Insert
  Gene/Insert name: MBD2.1 aa1-152 (alt name: Mus musculus methyl-CpG binding domain protein 2)
  Species: M. musculus (mouse)
  Promoter: Polyhedrin promotor
  Tag / fusion protein: RFP (C terminal on insert)
  Cloning method: Restriction Enzyme; 5′ cloning site EcoRI (not destroyed); 3′ cloning site PspOMI (not destroyed)
  Sequencing primers: 5′ AAATGATAACCATCTCGC; 3′ GTGTTGCTCCTGATGTGGTAGC
Terms and licenses: Academic/Nonprofit Terms; Industry Terms: Not Available to Industry
How to cite: pFB-MBD2.1mR (pc2391) was a gift from Cristina Cardoso (Addgene plasmid # 211723 ; http://n2t.net/addgene:211723 ; RRID:Addgene_211723)
